>Addgene plasmid #66133 | pGL4.10-VEGFprom(-950 to -700) | depositor full sequence | sequence record 117236 | pGL4.10-VEGFprom(-950 to -700) sequence 4421 bps
GGCCTAACTGGCCGGTACCAAGCCCATTCCCTCTTTAGCCAGAGCCGGGGTGTGCAGACGGCAGTCACTA
GGGGGCGCTCGGCCACCACAGGGAAGCTGGGTGAATGGAGCGAGCAGCGTCTTCGAGAGTGAGGACGTGT
GTGTCTGTGTGGGTGAGTGAGTGTGTGCGTGTGGGGTTGAGGGCGTTGGAGCGGGGAGAAGGCCAGGGGT
CACTCCAGGATTCCAATAGATCTGTGTGTCCCTAAGCTTGGCAATCCGGTACTGTTGGTAAAGCCACCAT
GGAAGATGCCAAAAACATTAAGAAGGGCCCAGCGCCATTCTACCCACTCGAAGACGGGACCGCCGGCGAG
CAGCTGCACAAAGCCATGAAGCGCTACGCCCTGGTGCCCGGCACCATCGCCTTTACCGACGCACATATCG
AGGTGGACATTACCTACGCCGAGTACTTCGAGATGAGCGTTCGGCTGGCAGAAGCTATGAAGCGCTATGG
GCTGAATACAAACCATCGGATCGTGGTGTGCAGCGAGAATAGCTTGCAGTTCTTCATGCCCGTGTTGGGT
GCCCTGTTCATCGGTGTGGCTGTGGCCCCAGCTAACGACATCTACAACGAGCGCGAGCTGCTGAACAGCA
TGGGCATCAGCCAGCCCACCGTCGTATTCGTGAGCAAGAAAGGGCTGCAAAAGATCCTCAACGTGCAAAA
GAAGCTACCGATCATACAAAAGATCATCATCATGGATAGCAAGACCGACTACCAGGGCTTCCAAAGCATG
TACACCTTCGTGACTTCCCATTTGCCACCCGGCTTCAACGAGTACGACTTCGTGCCCGAGAGCTTCGACC
GGGACAAAACCATCGCCCTGATCATGAACAGTAGTGGCAGTACCGGATTGCCCAAGGGCGTAGCCCTACC
GCACCGCACCGCTTGTGTCCGATTCAGTCATGCCCGCGACCCCATCTTCGGCAACCAGATCATCCCCGAC
ACCGCTATCCTCAGCGTGGTGCCATTTCACCACGGCTTCGGCATGTTCACCACGCTGGGCTACTTGATCT
GCGGCTTTCGGGTCGTGCTCATGTACCGCTTCGAGGAGGAGCTATTCTTGCGCAGCTTGCAAGACTATAA
GATTCAATCTGCCCTGCTGGTGCCCACACTATTTAGCTTCTTCGCTAAGAGCACTCTCATCGACAAGTAC
GACCTAAGCAACTTGCACGAGATCGCCAGCGGCGGGGCGCCGCTCAGCAAGGAGGTAGGTGAGGCCGTGG
CCAAACGCTTCCACCTACCAGGCATCCGCCAGGGCTACGGCCTGACAGAAACAACCAGCGCCATTCTGAT
CACCCCCGAAGGGGACGACAAGCCTGGCGCAGTAGGCAAGGTGGTGCCCTTCTTCGAGGCTAAGGTGGTG
GACTTGGACACCGGTAAGACACTGGGTGTGAACCAGCGCGGCGAGCTGTGCGTCCGTGGCCCCATGATCA
TGAGCGGCTACGTTAACAACCCCGAGGCTACAAACGCTCTCATCGACAAGGACGGCTGGCTGCACAGCGG
CGACATCGCCTACTGGGACGAGGACGAGCACTTCTTCATCGTGGACCGGCTGAAGAGCCTGATCAAATAC
AAGGGCTACCAGGTAGCCCCAGCCGAACTGGAGAGCATCCTGCTGCAACACCCCAACATCTTCGACGCCG
GGGTCGCCGGCCTGCCCGACGACGATGCCGGCGAGCTGCCCGCCGCAGTCGTCGTGCTGGAACACGGTAA
AACCATGACCGAGAAGGAGATCGTGGACTATGTGGCCAGCCAGGTTACAACCGCCAAGAAGCTGCGCGGT
GGTGTTGTGTTCGTGGACGAGGTGCCTAAAGGACTGACCGGCAAGTTGGACGCCCGCAAGATCCGCGAGA
TTCTCATTAAGGCCAAGAAGGGCGGCAAGATCGCCGTGTAATAATTCTAGAGTCGGGGCGGCCGGCCGCT
TCGAGCAGACATGATAAGATACATTGATGAGTTTGGACAAACCACAACTAGAATGCAGTGAAAAAAATGC
TTTATTTGTGAAATTTGTGATGCTATTGCTTTATTTGTAACCATTATAAGCTGCAATAAACAAGTTAACA
ACAACAATTGCATTCATTTTATGTTTCAGGTTCAGGGGGAGGTGTGGGAGGTTTTTTAAAGCAAGTAAAA
CCTCTACAAATGTGGTAAAATCGATAAGGATCCGTCGACCGATGCCCTTGAGAGCCTTCAACCCAGTCAG
CTCCTTCCGGTGGGCGCGGGGCATGACTATCGTCGCCGCACTTATGACTGTCTTCTTTATCATGCAACTC
GTAGGACAGGTGCCGGCAGCGCTCTTCCGCTTCCTCGCTCACTGACTCGCTGCGCTCGGTCGTTCGGCTG
CGGCGAGCGGTATCAGCTCACTCAAAGGCGGTAATACGGTTATCCACAGAATCAGGGGATAACGCAGGAA
AGAACATGTGAGCAAAAGGCCAGCAAAAGGCCAGGAACCGTAAAAAGGCCGCGTTGCTGGCGTTTTTCCA
TAGGCTCCGCCCCCCTGACGAGCATCACAAAAATCGACGCTCAAGTCAGAGGTGGCGAAACCCGACAGGA
CTATAAAGATACCAGGCGTTTCCCCCTGGAAGCTCCCTCGTGCGCTCTCCTGTTCCGACCCTGCCGCTTA
CCGGATACCTGTCCGCCTTTCTCCCTTCGGGAAGCGTGGCGCTTTCTCATAGCTCACGCTGTAGGTATCT
CAGTTCGGTGTAGGTCGTTCGCTCCAAGCTGGGCTGTGTGCACGAACCCCCCGTTCAGCCCGACCGCTGC
GCCTTATCCGGTAACTATCGTCTTGAGTCCAACCCGGTAAGACACGACTTATCGCCACTGGCAGCAGCCA
CTGGTAACAGGATTAGCAGAGCGAGGTATGTAGGCGGTGCTACAGAGTTCTTGAAGTGGTGGCCTAACTA
CGGCTACACTAGAAGAACAGTATTTGGTATCTGCGCTCTGCTGAAGCCAGTTACCTTCGGAAAAAGAGTT
GGTAGCTCTTGATCCGGCAAACAAACCACCGCTGGTAGCGGTGGTTTTTTTGTTTGCAAGCAGCAGATTA
CGCGCAGAAAAAAAGGATCTCAAGAAGATCCTTTGATCTTTTCTACGGGGTCTGACGCTCAGTGGAACGA
AAACTCACGTTAAGGGATTTTGGTCATGAGATTATCAAAAAGGATCTTCACCTAGATCCTTTTAAATTAA
AAATGAAGTTTTAAATCAATCTAAAGTATATATGAGTAAACTTGGTCTGACAGCGGCCGCAAATGCTAAA
CCACTGCAGTGGTTACCAGTGCTTGATCAGTGAGGCACCGATCTCAGCGATCTGCCTATTTCGTTCGTCC
ATAGTGGCCTGACTCCCCGTCGTGTAGATCACTACGATTCGTGAGGGCTTACCATCAGGCCCCAGCGCAG
CAATGATGCCGCGAGAGCCGCGTTCACCGGCCCCCGATTTGTCAGCAATGAACCAGCCAGCAGGGAGGGC
CGAGCGAAGAAGTGGTCCTGCTACTTTGTCCGCCTCCATCCAGTCTATGAGCTGCTGTCGTGATGCTAGA
GTAAGAAGTTCGCCAGTGAGTAGTTTCCGAAGAGTTGTGGCCATTGCTACTGGCATCGTGGTATCACGCT
CGTCGTTCGGTATGGCTTCGTTCAACTCTGGTTCCCAGCGGTCAAGCCGGGTCACATGATCACCCATATT
ATGAAGAAATGCAGTCAGCTCCTTAGGGCCTCCGATCGTTGTCAGAAGTAAGTTGGCCGCGGTGTTGTCG
CTCATGGTAATGGCAGCACTACACAATTCTCTTACCGTCATGCCATCCGTAAGATGCTTTTCCGTGACCG
GCGAGTACTCAACCAAGTCGTTTTGTGAGTAGTGTATACGGCGACCAAGCTGCTCTTGCCCGGCGTCTAT
ACGGGACAACACCGCGCCACATAGCAGTACTTTGAAAGTGCTCATCATCGGGAATCGTTCTTCGGGGCGG
AAAGACTCAAGGATCTTGCCGCTATTGAGATCCAGTTCGATATAGCCCACTCTTGCACCCAGTTGATCTT
CAGCATCTTTTACTTTCACCAGCGTTTCGGGGTGTGCAAAAACAGGCAAGCAAAATGCCGCAAAGAAGGG
AATGAGTGCGACACGAAAATGTTGGATGCTCATACTCGTCCTTTTTCAATATTATTGAAGCATTTATCAG
GGTTACTAGTACGTCTCTCAAGGATAAGTAAGTAATATTAAGGTACGGGAGGTATTGGACAGGCCGCAAT
AAAATATCTTTATTTTCATTACATCTGTGTGTTGGTTTTTTGTGTGAATCGATAGTACTAACATACGCTC
TCCATCAAAACAAAACGAAACAAAACAAACTAGCAAAATAGGCTGTCCCCAGTGCAAGTGCAGGTGCCAG
AACATTTCTCT
Features (pLannotate 1.2.2; 9 found; start..end, strand, type, name):
    279..1931    +  CDS            luciferase: firefly luciferase synthetic luc2 version of the luciferase gene
   1975..2096    -  polyA_signal   SV40 poly(A) signal: SV40 polyadenylation signal
   2119..2187    -  CDS            large T antigen (fragment): large T antigen from SV40 (simian virus 40)
   2203..2335    +  CDS            TcR (fragment): tetracycline efflux protein; tet; confers resistance to tetracycline
   2515..3103    -  rep_origin     ori: high-copy-number ColE1/pMB1/pBR322/pUC origin of replication
   3303..4163    -  CDS            AmpR: β-lactamase confers resistance to ampicillin, carbenicillin, and related antibiotics
   4164..4205    -  promoter       AmpR promoter (fragment): bla
   4268..4316    +  polyA_signal   poly(A) signal: synthetic polyadenylation signal
   4330..4421    +  misc_feature   pause site: RNA polymerase II transcriptional pause signal from the human α2 globin gene
