[The description below was written by a language model from this plasmid's Addgene catalogue record and pLannotate feature annotations shown in this document.]
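Description:
pGL4.10-VEGFprom(-950 to -700) is a firefly luciferase reporter plasmid built on Promega's pGL4.10 backbone, a vector that carries the luciferase gene without a promoter of its own so that a candidate regulatory fragment can be tested for its ability to drive expression. Here a segment of the human VEGFA (vascular endothelial growth factor A) promoter spanning positions -950 to -700 was inserted between the KpnI and HindIII sites, both of which were retained, placing it directly upstream of the reporter. The plasmid is propagated in E. coli at high copy from a ColE1/pUC-type origin and selected with ampicillin through the β-lactamase gene.

The annotated sequence shows the synthetic luc2 version of the firefly luciferase coding sequence followed by an SV40 polyadenylation signal. Upstream of the cloning region lie a synthetic poly(A) signal and an RNA polymerase II transcriptional pause site from the human α2 globin gene, which together limit read-through transcription from the backbone and so reduce background signal. The VEGFA fragment itself is not annotated, but it would occupy the unannotated stretch ahead of luc2. Short matches to SV40 large T antigen and a tetracycline resistance gene are fragments only, most likely residual backbone sequence rather than functional elements. The deposited sequence is 4,421 nt, slightly longer than the 4,345 bp total listed in the catalogue entry.

The construct is intended for transfection-based reporter assays that measure the transcriptional activity of this particular VEGF promoter sub-region. The associated publication title indicates work on thyroid transcription factor 1 and angiogenic secreted factors.
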