Addgene plasmid #66133: pGL4.10-VEGFprom(-950 to -700)
Purpose: Luciferase-based reporter for VEGF promoter region (-950 to -700 bp)
Depositing lab: David Mu. Publication: Thyroid Transcription Factor 1 Reprograms Angiogenic Activities of Secretome. Wood LW, Cox NI, Phelps CA, Lai SC, Poddar A, Talbot C Jr, Mu D. Sci Rep. 2016 Feb 25;6:19857. doi: 10.1038/srep19857. PubMed 26912193.
Backbone
  Vector backbone: pGL4.10
  Backbone manufacturer: Promega
  Backbone size w/o insert (bp): 4242
  Total vector size (bp): 4345
  Vector type: Luciferase
Growth in bacteria
  Bacterial resistance: Ampicillin, 100 μg/mL
  Growth temperature: 37°C
  Growth strain: JM109
  Copy number: High Copy
Gene/Insert
  Gene/Insert name: Vascular Endothelial Growth Factor-A promoter region (alt names: VEGF; VEGFA)
  Species: H. sapiens (human)
  Entrez Gene: VEGFA (a.k.a. L-VEGF, MVCD1, VEGF, VPF)
  Promoter: VEGF -950 to -700
  Cloning method: Restriction Enzyme; 5′ cloning site KpnI (not destroyed); 3′ cloning site HindIII (not destroyed)
  Sequencing primers: 5′ TTAAGGTACCAAGCCCATTCCCTCTTTAGC; 3′ TTAAAAGCTTAGGGACACACAGATCTATTGG
Terms and licenses: Academic/Nonprofit Terms; Industry Terms: Not Available to Industry
How to cite: pGL4.10-VEGFprom(-950 to -700) was a gift from David Mu (Addgene plasmid # 66133 ; http://n2t.net/addgene:66133 ; RRID:Addgene_66133)
