>Addgene plasmid #66133 | pGL4.10-VEGFprom(-950 to -700) | addgene partial sequence | sequence record 116200 | EBV-rev 5'-GTGGTTTGTCCAAACTCATC-3'
GAAGCGGCCGGCCGCCCCGACTCTAGAATTATTACACGGCGATCTTGCCGCCCTTCTTGGCCTTAATGAG
AATCTCGCGGATCTTGCGGGCGTCCAACTTGCCGGTCAGTCCTTTAGGCACCTCGTCCACGAACACAACA
CCACCGCGCAGCTTCTTGGCGGTTGTAACCTGGCTGGCCACATAGTCCACGATCTCCTTCTCGGTCATGG
TTTTACCGTGTTCCAGCACGACGACTGCGGCGGGCAGCTCGCCGGCATCGTCGTCGGGCAGGCCGGCGAC
CCCGGCGTCGAAGATGTTGGGGTGTTGCAGCAGGATGCTCTCCAGTTCGGCTGGGGCTACCTGGTAGCCC
TTGTATTTGATCAGGCTCTTCAGCCGGTCCACGATGAAGAAGTGCTCGTCCTCGTCCCAGTAGGCGATGT
CGCCGCTGTGCAGCCAGCCGTCCTTGTCGATGAGAGCGTTTGTAGCCTCGGGGTTGTTAACGTAGCCGCT
CATGATCATGGGGCCACGGACGCACAGCTCGCCGCGCTGGTTCACACCCAGTGTCTTACCGGTGTCCAAG
TCCACCACCTTAGCCTCGAAGAAGGGCACCACCTTGCCTACTGCGCCAGGCTTGTCGTCCCCTTCGGGGG
TGATCAGAATGGCGCTGGTTGTTTCTGTCAGGCCGTAGCCCTGGCGGATGCCTGGTAGGTGGAAGCGTTT
GGCCACGGCCTCACCTACCTCCTTGCTGAGCGGCGCCCCGCCGCTGGCGATCTCGTGCAAGTTGCTTAGG
TCGTACTTGTCGATGAGAGTGCTCTTAGCGAAGAAGCTAAATAGTGTGGGCACCAGCAGGGCAGATTGAA
TCTTATAGTCTTGCAAGCTGCGCAAGAATAGCTCCTCCTCGAAGCGGTACATGAGCACGA
