>Addgene plasmid #66133 | pGL4.10-VEGFprom(-950 to -700) | addgene partial sequence | sequence record 116232 | Luc2-Rev 5'-GCCCTTCTTAATGTTTTTG-3'
AGCTTAGGGACACACAGATCTATTGGAATCCTGGAGTGACCCCTGGCCTTCTCCCCGCTCCAACGCCCTC
AACCCCACACGCACACACTCACTCACCCACACAGACACACACGTCCTCACTCTCGAAGACGCTGCTCGCT
CCATTCACCCAGCTTCCCTGTGGTGGCCGAGCGCCCCCTAGTGACTGCCGTCTGCACACCCCGGCTCTGG
CTAAAGAGGGAATGGGCTTGGTACCGGCCAGTTAGGCCAGAGAAATGTTCTGGCACCTGCACTTGCACTG
GGGACAGCCTATTTTGCTAGTTTGTTTTGTTTCGTTTTGTTTTGATGGAGAGCGTATGTTAGTACTATCG
ATTCACACAAAAAACCAACACACAGATGTAATGAAAATAAAGATATTTTATTGCGGCCTGTCCAATACCT
CCCGTACCTTAATATTACTTACTTATCCTTGAGAGACGTACTAGTAACCCTGATAAATGCTTCAATAATA
TTGAAAAAGGACGAGTATGAGCATCCAACATTTTCGTGTCGCACTCATTCCCTTCTTTGCGGCATTTTGC
TTGCCTGTTTTTGCACACCCCGAAACGCTGGTGAAAGTAAAAGATGCTGAAGATCAACTGGGTGCAAGAG
TGGGCTATATCGAACTGGATCTCAATAGCGGCAAGATCCTTGAGTCTTTCCGCCCCGAAGAACGATTCCC
GATGATGAGCACTTTCAAAGTACTGCTATGTGGCGCGGTGTTGTCCCGTATAGACGCCGGGCAAGAGCAG
CTTGGTCGCCGTATACACTACTCACAAAACGACTTGGTTGAGTACTCGCCGGTCACGGAAAAGCATCTTA
CGGATGGCATGACGGTAAGAGAATTGTGTAGTGCTGCCATTACCATGAGCGACAACACCGCGGCCAACTT
ACTTCTGACAACGATCGGA
