>Addgene plasmid #66133 | pGL4.10-VEGFprom(-950 to -700) | addgene partial sequence | sequence record 117233 | RVprimer3 5'-CTAGCAAAATAGGCTGTCCC-3'
ACTGGCCGGTACCAAGCCCATTCCCTCTTTAGCCAGAGCCGGGGTGTGCAGACGGCAGTCACTAGGGGGC
GCTCGGCCACCACAGGGAAGCTGGGTGAATGGAGCGAGCAGCGTCTTCGAGAGTGAGGACGTGTGTGTCT
GTGTGGGTGAGTGAGTGTGTGCGTGTGGGGTTGAGGGCGTTGGAGCGGGGAGAAGGCCAGGGGTCACTCC
AGGATTCCAATAGATCTGTGTGTCCCTAAGCTTGGCAATCCGGTACTGTTGGTAAAGCCACCATGGAAGA
TGCCAAAAACATTAAGAAGGGCCCAGCGCCATTCTACCCACTCGAAGACGGGACCGCCGGCGAGCAGCTG
CACAAAGCCATGAAGCGCTACGCCCTGGTGCCCGGCACCATCGCCTTTACCGACGCACATATCGAGGTGG
ACATTACCTACGCCGAGTACTTCGAGATGAGCGTTCGGCTGGCAGAAGCTATGAAGCGCTATGGGCTGAA
TACAAACCATCGGATCGTGGTGTGCAGCGAGAATAGCTTGCAGTTCTTCATGCCCGTGTTGGGTGCCCTG
TTCATCGGTGTGGCTGTGGCCCCAGCTAACGACATCTACAACGAGCGCGAGCTGCTGAACAGCATGGGCA
TCAGCCAGCCCACCGTCGTATTCGTGAGCAAGAAAGGGCTGCAAAAGATCCTCAACGTGCAAAAGAAGCT
ACCGATCATACAAAAGATCATCATCATGGATAGCAAGACCGACTACCAGGGCTTCCAAAGCATGTACACC
TTCGTGACTTCCCATTTGCCACCCGGCTTCAACGAGTACGACTTCGTGCCCGAGAGCTTCGACCGGGACA
AAACCATCGCCCTGATCATGAACAGTAGTGGCAGTACCGGATTGCCCAAGGGCGTAGCCCTACCGCACCG
CACCGCTTGTGTCC
